Addgene plasmid #175514: pGEX nsp1 K164A/H165A CoV2
Purpose: For protein expression of K164A/H165A nsp1 CoV2
Depositing lab: Britt Glaunsinger. Depositing organization: University of California, Berkeley. Publication: The N-terminal domain of SARS-CoV-2 nsp1 plays key roles in suppression of cellular gene expression and preservation of viral gene expression. Mendez AS, Ly M, Gonzalez-Sanchez AM, Hartenian E, Ingolia NT, Cate JH, Glaunsinger BA. Cell Rep. 2021 Oct 19;37(3):109841. doi: 10.1016/j.celrep.2021.109841. Epub 2021 Sep 30. PubMed 34624207.
Backbone
  Vector backbone: pGEX
  Backbone manufacturer: GE (cytiva)
  Backbone size w/o insert (bp): 4950
  Total vector size (bp): 5490
  Vector type: Bacterial Expression
Growth in bacteria
  Bacterial resistance: Ampicillin, 100 μg/mL
  Growth temperature: 37°C
  Growth strain: DH5alpha
  Copy number: Low Copy
Gene/Insert
  Gene/Insert name: K164A/H165A nsp1 CoV2 (alt name: nsp1 40S interaction mutant)
  Species: CoV2
  Insert size (bp): 540
  Promoter: tac promoter
  Tag / fusion protein: GST tag (N terminal on backbone)
  Cloning method: Unknown
  Sequencing primers: 5′ pGEX forward; 3′ pGEX reverse
Terms and licenses: Academic/Nonprofit Terms; Industry Terms: Not Available to Industry
How to cite: pGEX nsp1 K164A/H165A CoV2 was a gift from Britt Glaunsinger (Addgene plasmid # 175514 ; http://n2t.net/addgene:175514 ; RRID:Addgene_175514)
