[The description below was written by a language model from this plasmid's Addgene catalogue record and pLannotate feature annotations shown in this document.]
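Description:
pGEX nsp1 K164A/H165A CoV2 is a bacterial expression plasmid of about 5.5 kb, built on the commercial pGEX backbone, for producing a mutant form of SARS-CoV-2 non-structural protein 1 (nsp1) in E. coli. It replicates from a ColE1/pMB1-type origin and is selected with ampicillin through the β-lactamase (AmpR) gene and its own promoter. The catalogue lists it as low copy, whereas the generic annotation of the origin calls it high copy. Only short fragments of rop and the pBR322 bom region are detected. The backbone also retains a lac promoter/operator with a lacZα fragment, a typical pGEX remnant that plays no part in expressing the insert.

The expression cassette consists of the hybrid tac promoter followed by a lac operator, driving an open reading frame for Schistosoma japonicum glutathione S-transferase (GST) fused at its C-terminus to the roughly 540 bp nsp1 coding sequence. The annotation tool matched this insert to the start of the SARS-CoV-2 replicase polyprotein 1a, and the nsp10 text attached to that hit belongs to the polyprotein entry, not to this insert. A plasmid-borne lacI gene supplies lac repressor, so transcription stays off until it is induced with IPTG. The N-terminal GST tag allows affinity purification on glutathione resin. A short gap lies between GST and nsp1, but the record does not annotate any protease cleavage site there.

The K164A/H165A substitutions are described in the record as the nsp1 40S interaction mutant, meaning a variant altered in its interaction with the small ribosomal subunit. The stated purpose is recombinant protein expression of this mutant, in the context of work on how nsp1 suppresses cellular gene expression while preserving viral gene expression.
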