Features (pLannotate 1.2.2; 17 found; start..end, strand, type, name):
     89..110     +  protein_bind   CAP binding site: CAP binding activates transcription in the presence of cAMP. E. coli catabolite activator protein
    125..155     +  promoter       lac promoter: promoter for the E. coli lac operon
    163..179     +  protein_bind   lac operator: The lac repressor binds to the lac operator to inhibit transcription in E. coli. This inhibition can be relieved by adding lactose or isopropyl-β-D-thiogalactopyranoside (IPTG). lac repressor encoded by lacI
    199..372     +  CDS            lacZα: LacZα fragment of β-galactosidase; lacZ fragment
    636..752     -  CDS            yciV (fragment): RNAAM_ECOLI - Also known as trpH From Escherichia coli (strain K12).
    828..856     +  promoter       tac promoter: strong E. coli promoter; hybrid between the trp and lac UV5 promoters
    864..880     +  protein_bind   lac operator: The lac repressor binds to the lac operator to inhibit transcription in E. coli. This inhibition can be relieved by adding lactose or isopropyl-β-D-thiogalactopyranoside (IPTG). lac repressor encoded by lacI
    903..1556    +  CDS            GST26_SCHJA: Experimental evidence at protein level: Swiss-Prot protein existence level 1. GST isoenzymes appear to play a central role in the parasite detoxification system. Other functions are also suspected including a role in increasing the solubility of haematin in the parasite gut. From Schistosoma japonicum (Blood fluke).
   1587..2123    +  CDS            R1A_SARS2 (fragment) (sequence partly withheld): Experimental evidence at protein level: Swiss-Prot protein existence level 1. [Non-structural protein 10]: Plays a pivotal role in viral transcription by stimulating both nsp14 3'-5' exoribonuclease and nsp16 2'-O-methyltransferase activities. Therefore plays an essential role in viral mRNAs cap methylation. From Severe acute respiratory syndrome coronavirus 2 (2019-nCoV) (SARS-CoV-2).
   2152..2191    +  CDS            rop (fragment): Rop protein, which maintains plasmids at low copy number; rop
   2293..2333    +  misc_feature   bom (fragment): basis of mobility region from pBR322
   2438..2542    +  promoter       AmpR promoter: bla
   2543..3403    +  CDS            AmpR: β-lactamase; bla; confers resistance to ampicillin, carbenicillin, and related antibiotics
   3574..4162    +  rep_origin     ori: high-copy-number ColE1/pMB1/pBR322/pUC origin of replication
   4348..4399    -  misc_feature   bom (fragment): basis of mobility region from pBR322
   4406..4483    +  promoter       lacI promoter: lacI
   4484..76      +  CDS            lacI (across the origin): lac repressor; lacI; The lac repressor binds to the lac operator to inhibit transcription in E. coli. This inhibition can be relieved by adding lactose or isopropyl-β-D-thiogalactopyranoside (IPTG).
>Addgene plasmid #175514 | pGEX nsp1 K164A/H165A CoV2 | addgene full sequence | sequence record 345043 | Addgene NGS Result
CGCCTCTCCCCGCGCGTTGGCCGATTCATTAATGCAGCTGGCACGACAGGTTTCCCGACTGGAAAGCGGG
CAGTGAGCGCAACGCAATTAATGTAAGTTAGCTCACTCATTAGGCACCCCAGGCTTTACACTTTATGCTT
CCGGCTCGTATGTTGTGTGGAATTGTGAGCGGATAACAATTTCACACAGGAAACAGCTATGACCATGATT
ACGGATTCACTGGCCGTCGTTTTACAACGTCGTGACTGGGAAAACCCTGGCGTTACCCAACTTAATCGCC
TTGCAGCACATCCCCCTTTCGCCAGCTGGCGTAATAGCGAAGAGGCCCGCACCGATCGCCCTTCCCAACA
GTTGCGCAGCCTGAATGGCGAATGGCGCTTTGCCTGGTTTCCGGCACCAGAAGCGGTGCCGGAAAGCTGG
CTGGAGTGCGATCTTCCTGAGGCCGATACTGTCGTCGTCCCCTCAAACTGGCAGATGCACGGTTACGATG
CGCCCATCTACACCAACGTGACCTATCCCATTACGGTCAATCCGCCGTTTGTTCCCACGGAGAATCCGAC
GGGTTGTTACTCGCTCACATTTAATGTTGATGAAAGCTGGCTACAGGAAGGCCAGACGCGAATTATTTTT
GATGGCGTTGGAATTAGCTTATCGACTGCACGGTGCACCAATGCTTCTGGCGTCAGGCAGCCATCGGAAG
CTGTGGTATGGCTGTGCAGGTCGTAAATCACTGCATAATTCGTGTCGCTCAAGGCGCACTCCCGTTCTGG
ATAATGTTTTTTGCGCCGACATCATAACGGTTCTGGCAAATATTCTGAAATGAGCTGTTGACAATTAATC
ATCGGCTCGTATAATGTGTGGAATTGTGAGCGGATAACAATTTCACACAGGAAACAGTATTCATGTCCCC
TATACTAGGTTATTGGAAAATTAAGGGCCTTGTGCAACCCACTCGACTTCTTTTGGAATATCTTGAAGAA
AAATATGAAGAGCATTTGTATGAGCGCGATGAAGGTGATAAATGGCGAAACAAAAAGTTTGAATTGGGTT
TGGAGTTTCCCAATCTTCCTTATTATATTGATGGTGATGTTAAATTAACACAGTCTATGGCCATCATACG
TTATATAGCTGACAAGCACAACATGTTGGGTGGTTGTCCAAAAGAGCGTGCAGAGATTTCAATGCTTGAA
GGAGCGGTTTTGGATATTAGATACGGTGTTTCGAGAATTGCATATAGTAAAGACTTTGAAACTCTCAAAG
TTGATTTTCTTAGCAAGCTACCTGAAATGCTGAAAATGTTCGAAGATCGTTTATGTCATAAAACATATTT
AAATGGTGATCATGTAACCCATCCTGACTTCATGTTGTATGACGCTCTTGATGTTGTTTTATACATGGAC
CCAATGTGCCTGGATGCGTTCCCAAAATTAGTTTGTTTTAAAAAACGTATTGAAGCTATCCCACAAATTG
ATAAGTACTTGAAATCCAGCAAGTATATAGCATGGCCTTTGCAGGGCTGGCAAGCCACGTTTGGTGGTGG
CGACCATCCTCCAAAATCGGATCTGGAAGTTCTGTTCCAGGGGCCCGAGAGCCTTGTCCCTGGTTTCAAC
[348 nt withheld, positions 1611-1958]
AACGGTAATAAAGGAGCTGGTGGCCATAGTTACGGCGCCGATCTAAAGTCATTTGACTTAGGCGACGAGC
TTGGCACTGATCCTTATGAAGATTTTCAAGAAAACTGGAACACTGCAGCTAGCAGTGGTGTTACCCGTGA
ACTCATGCGTGAGCTTAACGGAGGGTAAGGCCGCATCGTGACTGACTGACGATCTGCCTCGCGCGTTTCG
GTGATGACGGTGAAAACCTCTGACACATGCAGCTCCCGGAGACGGTCACAGCTTGTCTGTAAGCGGATGC
CGGGAGCAGACAAGCCCGTCAGGGCGCGTCAGCGGGTGTTGGCGGGTGTCGGGGCGCAGCCATGACCCAG
TCACGTAGCGATAGCGGAGTGTATAATTCTTGAAGACGAAAGGGCCTCGTGATACGCCTATTTTTATAGG
TTAATGTCATGATAATAATGGTTTCTTAGACGTCAGGTGGCACTTTTCGGGGAAATGTGCGCGGAACCCC
TATTTGTTTATTTTTCTAAATACATTCAAATATGTATCCGCTCATGAGACAATAACCCTGATAAATGCTT
CAATAATATTGAAAAAGGAAGAGTATGAGTATTCAACATTTCCGTGTCGCCCTTATTCCCTTTTTTGCGG
CATTTTGCCTTCCTGTTTTTGCTCACCCAGAAACGCTGGTGAAAGTAAAAGATGCTGAAGATCAGTTGGG
TGCACGAGTGGGTTACATCGAACTGGATCTCAACAGCGGTAAGATCCTTGAGAGTTTTCGCCCCGAAGAA
CGTTTTCCAATGATGAGCACTTTTAAAGTTCTGCTATGTGGCGCGGTATTATCCCGTGTTGACGCCGGGC
AAGAGCAACTCGGTCGCCGCATACACTATTCTCAGAATGACTTGGTTGAGTACTCACCAGTCACAGAAAA
GCATCTTACGGATGGCATGACAGTAAGAGAATTATGCAGTGCTGCCATAACCATGAGTGATAACACTGCG
GCCAACTTACTTCTGACAACGATCGGAGGACCGAAGGAGCTAACCGCTTTTTTGCACAACATGGGGGATC
ATGTAACTCGCCTTGATCGTTGGGAACCGGAGCTGAATGAAGCCATACCAAACGACGAGCGTGACACCAC
GATGCCTGCAGCAATGGCAACAACGTTGCGCAAACTATTAACTGGCGAACTACTTACTCTAGCTTCCCGG
CAACAATTAATAGACTGGATGGAGGCGGATAAAGTTGCAGGACCACTTCTGCGCTCGGCCCTTCCGGCTG
GCTGGTTTATTGCTGATAAATCTGGAGCCGGTGATCGTGGGTCTCGCGGTATCATTGCAGCACTGGGGCC
AGATGGTAAGCCCTCCCGTATCGTAGTTATCTACACGACGGGGAGTCAGGCAACTATGGATGAACGAAAT
AGACAGATCGCTGAGATAGGTGCCTCACTGATTAAGCATTGGTAACTGTCAGACCAAGTTTACTCATATA
TACTTTAGATTGATTTAAAACTTCATTTTTAATTTAAAAGGATCTAGGTGAAGATCCTTTTTGATAATCT
CATGACCAAAATCCCTTAACGTGAGTTTTCGTTCCACTGAGCGTCAGACCCCGTAGAAAAGATCAAAGGA
TCTTCTTGAGATCCTTTTTTTCTGCGCGTAATCTGCTGCTTGCAAACAAAAAAACCACCGCTACCAGCGG
TGGTTTGTTTGCCGGATCAAGAGCTACCAACTCTTTTTCCGAAGGTAACTGGCTTCAGCAGAGCGCAGAT
ACCAAATACTGTCCTTCTAGTGTAGCCGTAGTTAGGCCACCACTTCAAGAACTCTGTAGCACCGCCTACA
TACCTCGCTCTGCTAATCCTGTTACCAGTGGCTGCTGCCAGTGGCGATAAGTCGTGTCTTACCGGGTTGG
ACTCAAGACGATAGTTACCGGATAAGGCGCAGCGGTCGGGCTGAACGGGGGGTTCGTGCACACAGCCCAG
CTTGGAGCGAACGACCTACACCGAACTGAGATACCTACAGCGTGAGCTATGAGAAAGCGCCACGCTTCCC
GAAGGGAGAAAGGCGGACAGGTATCCGGTAAGCGGCAGGGTCGGAACAGGAGAGCGCACGAGGGAGCTTC
CAGGGGGAAACGCCTGGTATCTTTATAGTCCTGTCGGGTTTCGCCACCTCTGACTTGAGCGTCGATTTTT
GTGATGCTCGTCAGGGGGGCGGAGCCTATGGAAAAACGCCAGCAACGCGGCCTTTTTACGGTTCCTGGCC
TTTTGCTGGCCTTTTGCTCACATGTTCTTTCCTGCGTTATCCCCTGATTCTGTGGATAACCGTATTACCG
CCTTTGAGTGAGCTGATACCGCTCGCCGCAGCCGAACGACCGAGCGCAGCGAGTCAGTGAGCGAGGAAGC
GGAAGAGCGCCTGATGCGGTATTTTCTCCTTACGCATCTGTGCGGTATTTCACACCGCATAAATTCCGAC
ACCATCGAATGGCGCAAAACCTTTCGCGGTATGGCATGATAGCGCCCGGAAGAGAGTCAATTCAGGGTGG
TGAATGTGAAACCAGTAACGTTATACGATGTCGCAGAGTATGCCGGTGTCTCTTATCAGACCGTTTCCCG
CGTGGTGAACCAGGCCAGCCACGTTTCTGCGAAAACGCGGGAAAAAGTGGAAGCGGCGATGGCGGAGCTG
AATTACATTCCCAACCGCGTGGCACAACAACTGGCGGGCAAACAGTCGTTGCTGATTGGCGTTGCCACCT
CCAGTCTGGCCCTGCACGCGCCGTCGCAAATTGTCGCGGCGATTAAATCTCGCGCCGATCAACTGGGTGC
CAGCGTGGTGGTGTCGATGGTAGAACGAAGCGGCGTCGAAGCCTGTAAAGCGGCGGTGCACAATCTTCTC
GCGCAACGCGTCAGTGGGCTGATCATTAACTATCCGCTGGATGACCAGGATGCCATTGCTGTGGAAGCTG
CCTGCACTAATGTTCCGGCGTTATTTCTTGATGTCTCTGACCAGACACCCATCAACAGTATTATTTTCTC
CCATGAAGACGGTACGCGACTGGGCGTGGAGCATCTGGTCGCATTGGGTCACCAGCAAATCGCGCTGTTA
GCGGGCCCATTAAGTTCTGTCTCGGCGCGTCTGCGTCTGGCTGGCTGGCATAAATATCTCACTCGCAATC
AAATTCAGCCGATAGCGGAACGGGAAGGCGACTGGAGTGCCATGTCCGGTTTTCAACAAACCATGCAAAT
GCTGAATGAGGGCATCGTTCCCACTGCGATGCTGGTTGCCAACGATCAGATGGCGCTGGGCGCAATGCGC
GCCATTACCGAGTCCGGGCTGCGCGTTGGTGCGGATATCTCGGTAGTGGGATACGACGATACCGAAGACA
GCTCATGTTATATCCCGCCGTTAACCACCATCAAACAGGATTTTCGCCTGCTGGGGCAAACCAGCGTGGA
CCGCTTGCTGCAACTCTCTCAGGGCCAGGCGGTGAAGGGCAATCAGCTGTTGCCCGTCTCACTGGTGAAA
AGAAAAACCACGCTAGCGCCCAATACGCAAAC
